>Addgene plasmid #18376 | T4 Lysozyme Q69P WT* | addgene partial sequence | sequence record 24162 | 3primeUP
CTANGAAAAAGCCCGCTCATTAGGCGGGCTCAGATCTGCTCATGTTTGACAGCTTATCATCGATAAGCTT
CGGCAATAAATTCTTGATATGTTTTCATATGTTTCCTTTAAATATTTTAATTAGTAATCGTCTATTCAAG
TAATCGTGAATATACTATCACAATTCCAAGAGAAAGTAAACAGCTTTATAGATTTTTATACGCGTCCCAA
GTGCCAGTTCTAAACGTTGTAATGACTCGTTTTGCGCGATTAGGTGTTTGATTATACCATCTACTTTTAG
CTAAGTTAACTGCTGCTTCATCCCAGCGTTTTTGTTGAAGCATACGTAAAGAGTTAGTAAATCCTGCCAC
ACCGGTTTCTCCCATTTGGAAAACCATATTAATCAATGCAGCGCGACGAACCGCATCAAGAGAATCATAA
ACCGGTTTTAATTTAGCATTTCTCAGAATTCCGCGAACAGCAGCATCAACATCCGGATTAAAGAGTTTTT
CAGCCTCATCTTTTGTAATTACACCATTAGTATTACGCCCAATAGCTTTATCTAATTCAGATTTAGCAGC
ATTAAGTGATGGACTTTTTGTAAGCAAATGACCGATGCCAATAGTGTAATAGCCTTCTGTGTCTTTATAG
ATTTTAAGTCTAAGACCTTCATCTATACGTAACATTTCAAATATATTCATAATACCTCCTAAGCATCGAT
GGATCCTGTTTCCTGTGTGAAATTGTTATCCGCTCACAATTCCACACATTATACGAGCCGATGATTAATT
GTCAACAGGGGGATGGGGAGTAAGCTGATCCTGTTTCCTGTGTGAAATTGTTATCCGCTCACAATTCCAC
ACATTATACGAGCCGATGATTAATTGTCAACAGGGGGATGGGGAGTAAGCTCATCGATGGACGCCNNGGN
TTTNNCNGGGGGGGAAANTGTTATCCGCTCACAATTCCCCCNCNTTATACGAGCCGGAAGCATAAAGTGN
AAAGCCNGGGGGGNCCNANGNGGGAGCNACNTNCNTTAATTGNGNTGGGCNCNCGGNCCGCTTTNCNNCG
GGNAAACCNGNNNGGNCGGGAANCNNNNNAA
