[The description below was written by a language model from this plasmid's Addgene catalogue record.]
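Description:
T4 Lysozyme Q69P WT* is a bacterial expression plasmid built on the pHS1403 backbone (about 5 kb without insert). It carries an insert of roughly 600 bp encoding lysozyme from bacteriophage T4, the product of phage gene e. The plasmid is maintained in E. coli at high copy number and selected with ampicillin. The record does not state the origin of replication or the promoter that drives expression, and no feature table is provided, so the regulatory elements of the backbone cannot be described from the information given. No tags or fusion partners are listed.

The insert was placed between BamHI and HindIII sites, both of which remain intact, so the cassette can be excised or transferred. According to the depositor comments, the BamHI site lies 27 bp from the start codon and the HindIII site 115 bp from the stop codon, meaning the cloned fragment includes short flanking untranslated stretches around the coding region. The encoded protein carries the Q69P substitution, replacing glutamine at position 69 with proline, in the "WT*" background. In the T4 lysozyme literature, WT* generally denotes a cysteine-free pseudo-wild-type version of the enzyme used as a reference background for engineered mutants, although the record itself does not define the term.

The record does not state a specific purpose. A point-mutant lysozyme in a bacterial expression vector is consistent with producing recombinant protein in E. coli to study how a single substitution, here a proline, affects protein structure, folding or stability.
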