Addgene plasmid #18376: T4 Lysozyme Q69P WT*
Depositing lab: Brian Matthews. Depositing organization: University of Oregon.
Backbone
  Vector backbone: pHS1403
  Backbone size w/o insert (bp): 5000
  Vector type: Bacterial Expression
Growth in bacteria
  Bacterial resistance: Ampicillin, 100 μg/mL
  Growth temperature: 37°C
  Growth strain: DH5alpha
  Copy number: High Copy
Gene/Insert
  Gene/Insert name: T4 Lysozyme (alt name: AQ69P)
  Species: Bacteriophage T4
  Insert size (bp): 600
  Mutation: Q69P WT*
  GenBank ID: NP_049736
  Entrez Gene: e (a.k.a. T4p123)
  Cloning method: Restriction Enzyme; 5′ cloning site BamHI (not destroyed); 3′ cloning site HindIII (not destroyed)
  Sequencing primers: 5′ na; 3′ GGCGTATCACGAGGCCC
Terms and licenses: Academic/Nonprofit Terms; Industry Terms: Not Available to Industry
Depositor comments: The BamHI site is 27 bp from the ATG and the HindIII site is 115 bp from the stop.
How to cite: T4 Lysozyme Q69P WT* was a gift from Brian Matthews (Addgene plasmid # 18376 ; http://n2t.net/addgene:18376 ; RRID:Addgene_18376)
